>Addgene plasmid #236531 | HA-mNM2A | addgene full sequence | sequence record 469259 | Addgene NGS Result
TTGAGATCCTTTTTTTCTGCGCGTAATCTGCTGCTTGCAAACAAAAAAACCACCGCTACCAGCGGTGGTT
TGTTTGCCGGATCAAGAGCTACCAACTCTTTTTCCGAAGGTAACTGGCTTCAGCAGAGCGCAGATACCAA
ATACTGTTCTTCTAGTGTAGCCGTAGTTAGGCCACCACTTCAAGAACTCTGTAGCACCGCCTACATACCT
CGCTCTGCTAATCCTGTTACCAGTGGCTGCTGCCAGTGGCGATAAGTCGTGTCTTACCGGGTTGGACTCA
AGACGATAGTTACCGGATAAGGCGCAGCGGTCGGGCTGAACGGGGGGTTCGTGCACACAGCCCAGCTTGG
AGCGAACGACCTACACCGAACTGAGATACCTACAGCGTGAGCTATGAGAAAGCGCCACGCTTCCCGAAGG
GAGAAAGGCGGACAGGTATCCGGTAAGCGGCAGGGTCGGAACAGGAGAGCGCACGAGGGAGCTTCCAGGG
GGAAACGCCTGGTATCTTTATAGTCCTGTCGGGTTTCGCCACCTCTGACTTGAGCGTCGATTTTTGTGAT
GCTCGTCAGGGGGGCGGAGCCTATGGAAAAACGCCAGCAACGCGGCCTTTTTACGGTTCCTGGCCTTTTG
CTGGCCTTTTGCTCACATGTTCTTTCCTGCGTTATCCCCTGATTCTGTGGATAACCGTATTACCGCCTTT
GAGTGAGCTGATACCGCTCGCCGCAGCCGAACGACCGAGCGCAGCGAGTCAGTGAGCGAGGAAGCGGAAG
AGCGCCCAATACGCAAACCGCCTCTCCCCGCGCGTTGGCCGATTCATTAATGCAGCTGGCACGACAGGTT
TCCCGACTGGAAAGCGGGCAGTGAGCGCAACGCAATTAATGTGAGTTAGCTCACTCATTAGGCACCCCAG
GCTTTACACTTTATGCTTCCGGCTCGTATGTTGTGTGGAATTGTGAGCGGATAACAATTTCACACAGGAA
ACAGCTATGACCATGATTACGCCAAGCTCTAGCTAGAGGTCGACGGTATACAGACATGATAAGATACATT
GATGAGTTTGGACAAACCACAACTAGAATGCAGTGAAAAAAATGCTTTATTTGTGAAATTTGTGATGCTA
TTGCTTTATTTGTAACCATTATAAGCTGCAATAAACAAGTTGGGGTGGGCGAAGAACTCCAGCATGAGAT
CCCCGCGCTGGAGGATCATCCAGCCGGCGTCCCGGAAAACGATTCCGAAGCCCAACCTTTCATAGAAGGC
GGCGGTGGAATCGAAATCTCGTAGCACGTGTCAGTCCTGCTCCTCGGCCACGAAGTGCACGCAGTTGCCG
GCCGGGTCGCGCAGGGCGAACTCCCGCCCCCACGGCTGCTCGCCGATCTCGGTCATGGCCGGCCCGGAGG
CGTCCCGGAAGTTCGTGGACACGACCTCCGACCACTCGGCGTACAGCTCGTCCAGGCCGCGCACCCACAC
CCAGGCCAGGGTGTTGTCCGGCACCACCTGGTCCTGGACCGCGCTGATGAACAGGGTCACGTCGTCCCGG
ACCACACCGGCGAAGTCGTCCTCCACGAAGTCCCGGGAGAACCCGAGCCGGTCGGTCCAGAACTCGACCG
CTCCGGCGACGTCGCGCGCGGTGAGCACCGGAACGGCACTGGTCAACTTGGCCATGGTTTAGTTCCTCAC
CTTGTCGTATTATACTATGCCGATATACTATGCCGATGATTAATTGTCAACACGTGCTGATCAGATCCGA
AAATGGATATACAAGCTCCCGGGAGCTTTTTGCAAAAGCCTAGGCCTCCAAAAAAGCCTCCTCACTACTT
CTGGAATAGCTCAGAGGCAGAGGCGGCCTCGGCCTCTGCATAAATAAAAAAAATTAGTCAGCCATGGGGC
GGAGAATGGGCGGAACTGGGCGGAGTTAGGGGCGGGATGGGCGGAGTTAGGGGCGGGACTATGGTTGCTG
ACTAATTGAGATGCATGCTTTGCATACTTCTGCCTGCTGGGGAGCCTGGGGACTTTCCACACCTGGTTGC
TGACTAATTGAGATGCATGCTTTGCATACTTCTGCCTGCTGGGGAGCCTGGGGACTTTCCACACCCTAAC
TGACACACATTCCACAGAATTAATTCGCGTTAAATTTTTGTTAAATCAGCTCATTTTTTAACCAATAGGC
CGAAATCGGCAAAATCCCTTATAAATCAAAAGAATAGACCGAGATAGGGT
[37 nt withheld, positions 2221-2257]
AAAGAACGTGGACTCCAACGTCAAAGG
[49 nt withheld, positions 2285-2333]
T
[91 nt withheld, positions 2335-2425]
G
[124 nt withheld, positions 2427-2550]
GGGGATACCCCCTAGAGCCCCAGCTGGTTCTTTCCGCCTCAGAAGCCATAGAGCCCACCGCATCCCCAGC
ATGCCTGCTATTGTCTTCCCAATCCTCCCCCTTGCTGTCCTGCCCCACCCCACCCCCCAGAATAGAATGA
CACCTACTCAGACAATGCGATGCAATTTCCTCATTTTATTAGGAAAGGACAGTGGGAGTGGCACCTTCCA
GGGTCAAGGAAGGCACGGGGGAGGGGCAAACAACAGATGGCTGGCAACTAGAAGGCACAGTCGAGGCTGA
TCAGCGGGTTTAAACGGGCCCTCTAGACTCGAGCGGCCCTATTCAGCTGCCTTGGCATCGGCCCCATCTG
CTTTACCGTCGACCTCCTCGTCTGAGCAGTCGCCAGTGCCTTTCCGAACAATTCGGCGAGTCACGACAAA
TGGCAGGTCCCCACGCCTCAGTTTGTTCTTCAGGGAGCTGACCTCGCGGTTCATAGCATCAGCGGTCTCT
GTGGCATCTTCCAGCTCACGCTGCAGCTTCCGGCGTGAGGCATTGGCCCGCTGGGCCTCCTCTTCAGCCT
CCTCTAGCTGCCGTTTAAGCTGCTTCAGGCGGGTGGACGCCTTGTCAGCCTGGTCCTTGAACTGTTCCGC
GTTCCTCCGCTCGTCCTCCACCTGCAGCAGCACGTCCTTCAGCTTCTTCTCCGTCCGGCGCACCTGCTTG
GAGGCTGCCTGGCGCTCCTTGGTCTCGTTGTCCAGCTGTTCCTCCAGCTGTGCAATTTTGGCCTCCAAGG
CCGCGATGGAGGCCTTGTATTTGGACTTGACAGCACTCTCCATTTCCTGCAGCTTGGCCTTGAGCTCCTT
GTTCTGGCGTTCCAGCTGCTGTCGCGCATTCTCATTCTTCTGTGCGTGGCTGCGTTCCAGGTTCAGGTCG
GTGTTTATTTGGTCGATCTGCAGGTTGGCCTTCTTCAGCCGATCGTTGATCAGCTCCGTGTTGCCCTGTT
CCTCCTCCAGCTCCTCCTCCAGCAGGGCAATGCGGGCCTCCAGTCGCCGCTTCTCCTCTAATGCTAGGGC
CCCTTTGCCACTGCTGTTGGCGATCTCATCAGCCAGCTCGTCCCGTTCCTGTTGGGCCTGACGCTTAGCA
CGCTCAGCAGCTGCCAGTTCCTCCTGCAGCTGAATCATCTCGGCCTCCATGCTCTTCAGCTTCTTCTCAT
TCTCCTTGGCCTGCGCCAGGATCTCCTCCCGGGAGGCGCGCGTGTCGTCCAGCTCCCGCATGCAGTCCTT
CATCTGGGCCTGAAGCTTCCGCAGCTGTTTGATGGCCTCTTCCCGGTTCTTATTGGCTGTGTCAATGTGT
GCCTCCAGGTCCTTCAGATCCATCTCCAGTTTCTTGCGTGCGGCCATGGCCATGGAGCGCTGCTTCCTCT
CATCCTCCAGCTCCGCCTCCATCTCCCGCACCTGTCTGACCAGCTGCTTCTTCTTCTCCTCGCTCTGTTC
ATCCCGGCCCTGCAGATCCCGCTCAAACTGGGCCTTCATGGCCTGCAGGTTCACCTCCAGGCGGAGCTTG
GCATCCTCCGTGGCCTGCAGCTCATCCTCCAGCTCCTCCAGCTGGGTCTTCATCTCCTCCACCTGCTGCT
CCAAGGCCCGCTTGGACTTCTCCAGCTCGTGGACACTCTTGCCCACGTCATCCTTGGAGCTCATGAGGTC
CTCCATCTCCGTGCGGAACTGCTTGTTGAGCCGCTCCAGCTCTGCCTTCTGCTCCATGGCCTCCTCAAGC
GCCCGGGCCAGTGATAGCGCCTTTGTCTCCTTCTCACGGGCCTCAGCCTCAGCTCGGTCACGCTCCTCTG
CATACTTGGCCGAGATGGTCTTCTCCTCGGCTAGGAGCTGGTCGAACTTCTTCTGCTTCTTTTCCAGGTT
GGAGACGCTCTGCCGCTGGTGGTCCAGGTCAACCAGCAGGTCGTCCAGCTCCTGCTGCAGCCGTGTCTTG
GTCTTCTCCAGCTTATCGTAGGCAGCCACCTTCTCCTCAAGCCGCTGGCTCAGGCCTTCCAAGTCCTTCT
GAAGCCTCCGCTTCGCCTCCTCTGCAGTCTCCAGGCACCCTACACCGTCCTCCATCTTCTTCTTCATGTC
GGTCACCTGGGCATGGAGCGTGGCGATCTGCTTCTCCAAGTTGCGCTTGGCCTCCTCCTCCTCCTCCAGC
TGCTCCCTGAAGGAGTTTTTCTCATCCTCCATCTGCTTGAGCTTGGTGCTCAGGCTCAGCTTCTGCCGGT
TCTCCTCCTGGAGCAACTCCTGTGTGTCCTGAAGCTGGGACTCCAGCGCAGAGAAGTCCTTCGTAAGCTT
GCTGGACTTGCTGTCAGACTGGCTAAGGAGACCGGTCACACTGTCCAGTTCAACCTGCAGCTTGGTGACC
TTGTCGGCCAGTTCGGTTCGCACGCGCTCTCCCTCGCTGAACTTGACCTGCAGTTCTTGCAGCTGCGCCT
CCACCTTCTTGCGCTTGTGCTCTGAGTCGCCCTTGCCTTGCAGCAGGGCCTTCACCTCATTGGCCAGCTC
TCCCCGCTCATTCTCCAGGGTCTGCTTCGCCTTCTCAAGGGTAGCTTTTACCCGCTTCGTCTGCTCCAAC
TGATCTGCCAGCTCCTCCACAGCCTGTGAGTGCTTCTGCCTCATCTCCTGGATCTGGGCCTCATGGGTCT
TGGCCTCGTCCTCCAGAGTCTTCTTCAGGATGCTCACCTCCTGCTCACGCTTCGACCTCAGCTCCTGCTG
GGCAGCCGTGGAGTCCAGCGTGTCCTCCAGCTCTGTCTTCAGCGCCTCCAGCTCCTCTCCCAGATCCCGT
TTCTGCTTCTCGGCTTTATTCCTGGAGGCTCGCTCCGACTCCAGGTCCTCCTGGAGCTCAGATATCTGAG
TTTCCAGTTCTCGGATCTTCTTCAGGGCCATATTCTTCTGAGCAGCTTCTTCTTCCACTCTGGCCAAGGC
AGCCTGCAACTCCTCCTCCTTCTTGGCCAGCTGCATCTTGAGCTCTGCTATCTGCGCCTGGAGCTCAGCA
ATCTGGTCACTGAGGTCTGTGGAGTCTCCCTCCAGCTTGCGACGGGTCTTCTCCAACTCCTGCCTCTGCT
TCTCCTCCCTACGGAGGCGCTCTTCCAGGTCGGTGATCATTGCCTCGTGCTTGTTCTTGAGCTTGGCCAG
GCTCTTGGACTTCTCCTCCTCTTCCATGAGGTTGGTAGTGAACTCAGCTACTCTGTCTTCCAGCAGTTTC
TTCTCCTTGGCCAGTTTGCAGTTCTGGTCCTCCATGATGATCTGGTCCTCCTCCAGTTTCTTCAGCTTGG
CCTCGGTGGTCACCTTCTCAAGCTGCAGCTTCTGCCGGGCGCTCTCCTCCTCCTCCAACTGCTCCTCAAG
TTCCTGGATGTTCTGCTGCATCTTCTTCTTCTCGGCCTGCAGGTACTGGCAGCGCTCCTCCTCCTCCTCC
ACCCTGGCCTCCAGGTCATGGCATATCTCCTCCAGCTCCTGCTTCTTCGCTGTCAGACGGGCCCGGAGCT
CCTCAGCCTCGGCACACAGCTCTGTCTCCGCCTGCAGCTGCTCCTGAAGCTGCAGCTTCTCTGCCATGAG
CTGAGACTGCATCGTCTCCATCTCTGTCAGCCTGTTCTCTGCAGCCAGATGTTTCTCTCGAACCTTTGTC
AGTTCCGCCTCCTTGGCTAACAGCTCATCCTCATGTCTTATTGAGTTCAACAGGGGCTTGACCTTGGTGA
AGAGCCTCCACCACTGCCAGTTGCGCAGCCTGAGGTACGCAGCACAGTTCCTCTGTAGGACCTTCATGGC
GGTCAGCTGTTGCTGCCTCTTGGCAAAGGCCTTCCTGGCCAGGTAGCCCCTGCAGCAGGCCTGGAAGCCA
ATGATGACATCGGTGATCTTCAGGTCCCGCTCTTCCTCCAGGTGGGCGAGCACTCCTGCCCGGAAGAACA
CTTTGCTCTGGCCGATGCGGTACAGGTTGCTGTCAAGCTCCAAGGCTTTGATCATGAGCACACACGCTTG
CTTGCCATCCATGAAGCCCTTCGGGATGGAGTTGGGGGTGAGGATCTCATACCTCTGCCGGAACTCCTGG
AAGACCACCCTGTTGGGAAAGCCCTGGCGGCAGATCCGGATGCCCTCAAGGACGCCATTGCAGCGCAGCT
GGTCCAGCACCAAGTGCGGGTCCAGTTTGCCGGCCTTCTTCTCATGGTTGGGAATGATGCAGCGCACGAA
GTTGGGGTTGGTATTCCTCAACGTGGCCATGAGCTTGGCCAGCTGCTCCTTGTACAGCTGTCCGACAGTA
CGGAACATGCCCTTCCGGGTCTTGAAGGCACCAGGTAGTGCTGTCTCGGACATTCCAGCCACTTGGTCCA
AGCCAATGATCCGATCCACATCCTTCCACAGCTCAGAGACAAACTTGTCTGAGGACTGGTGAAGCAGCGT
GGCGATGTTGTCGTTCAAGGGGTCCATGTTCTTCATCAGCCACTCGTCAGCTTTATAGTCCACCTTGCCG
GCATAGTGGATAATGCAGAAATCAGCCTTGTCCTTCAGTTGCTTGGGCTTCTGGAACTTGGGGTGGGTGC
CCTGCTCCTGCACCACCTTCTCCACGAAGCTCTTGTCAGTGGCCTTAGGAAACCAGCACTCCTCATCTAG
CAGGGCCAGGATGCCTGGGGGACCCGCCGGCTTCTCAATGAGGTCGATGCAGGGCTGCAGGTCCAGGCCG
AAGTCGATGAAGTTCCACTCGATGCCCTCTCGCTGGTACTCCTCCTGCTCCAGGATGAACATGGTGTGGT
TGAACAGCTGCTGCAGCTTCTCGTTGGTGTAGTTGATGCACAGCTGCTCGAAGGAGTTCAGATCAAAGAT
TTCAAAGCCAGCGATGTCCAGTATCCCGATAAATGAGGCGCCCTGCCTCTTGGTCTTGTCCAGAGCTTTG
TTGATGCGAAGCACCAGCCAGCGGAACATCCGCTCATAGGTAGCCTTGGCCAAGGCCTCAATGGCAAAGT
CAGCCTGCTCTTTAGTCTGCGCCTTCTGCACATAGTCTCTGCCCACCTTGATGCGTGGGGTGAGGATGCC
TCTGGTGAAGTCGGTCACATTGATCCCCAGGAGGTGGGACACCTTTTGAGCAGCTGTGTTGTCCGGCATG
GACGCCTGGTCAGTGTTCCGCTCCTTCTTGAAGGCAATGTTGCCAAGCTGAAGGACCCCAGAGATGACCC
GCAGCAAGCCCATCTGCTCATCCTCTGGGATACCCATAATTCTCATGGCCTCCATTGTCTCCTGGAACAT
GTCCTTGTCCTGCTGCCCAGGGATGGTGACGTGCCCGTTGGACAGGAAGCGGTATTTGTTGTATGGCTCC
AACAGGAGATCAGTCTTCAGGTGTTCTCCGGCCCCAGACAGCAGGTAGTAGAAGATGTGGAAGGTCCGCT
CCTCTTTGGCTTGGCGGATAGCACGAGATTTCTCCAGAAGATAAGTCTCAATGTTGGCACCAACAATGTA
GCCATTGACATCAAAGTTGATACGAATGAATTTACCGAATCGAGAGGAGTTGTCATTCTTCACCGTCTTG
GCGTTTCCAAAGGCCTCTAGGATAGGGTTGGCCTGTAGCAGCTGCCGCTCCAACTCCCCCTGGTCCTTCT
TGCTCTTGTGTGAGGAGGCCACATGTGCCAGGTACTGGATGACTTTCTTGGTGTTCTCTGTCTTCCCTGC
TCCAGACTCCCCCGTGCACAGGATGGACTGATCTTCCCGGTCCTGCATCATGCTCCGGTAGGCAGTATCT
GTGATGGCGTAGATGTGGGGTGGCATCTCGTGCCTCTTCTTGCCCTTGTACATCTCCACGATCTCCTCTG
AGTAGATGGGCAGGTTCTTATAAGGGTTGATGACCACACAGAACAGGCCTGAATAGGTGTAGATAAGCCC
TGAGTAGTATCGCTCCTTGAGGTTGTGCAGCACCGAAGCTTCGTTGAGGCACGTGAGCTCTGCCATGTCC
TCCACCTTGGAGAACTTGGGTGGGTTCATCTTCTGGATGTCGTCCTTGTTCACCTTCACCTTCTTCCCAT
TCTCTACCAGCTCTACAATGGCCTCTTCTCCCACCTCCTCCTTGAGGCTGGCTGGTTCAAAGCCATTCTT
GCTGGAAGGCACCCATACCAACTTCTTGGCAGCCCAGTCAGCTTGGGCCAGCGGGTTATTGATGAAGTTT
TTATCCACATAGAGGTACTTGTCTGCAGCCTGCTGAGCGCTTCCGCTTCCGCCGGATGCGCTGCCTCCAC
CAGCGTAGTCTGGGACGTCGTATGGGTAGGCCATGGTGGCGATCCGAGCTCGGTACCAAGCTTAAGTTTA
AACGCTAGCCAGCTTGGGTCTCCCTATAGTGAGTCGTATTAATTTCGATAAGCCAGTAAGCAGTGGGTTC
TCTAGTTAGCCAGAGAGCTCTGCTTATATAGACCTCCCACCGTACACGCCTACCGCCCATTTGCGTCAAT
GGGGCGGAGTTGTTACGACATTTTGGAAAGTCCCGTTGATTTTGGTGCCAAAACAAACTCCCATTGACGT
CAATGGGGTGGAGACTTGGAAATCCCCGTGAGTCAAACCGCTATCCACGCCCATTGATGTACTGCCAAAA
CCGCATCACCATGGTAATAGCGATGACTAATACGTAGATGTACTGCCAAGTAGGAAAGTCCCATAAGGTC
ATGTACTGGGCATAATGCCAGGCGGGCCATTTACCGTCATTGACGTCAATAGGGGGCGTACTTGGCATAT
GATACACTTGATGTACTGCCAAGTGGGCAGTTTACCGTAAATACTCCACCCATTGACGTCAATGGAAAGT
CCCTATTGGCGTTACTATGGGAACATACGTCATTATTGACGTCAATGGGCGGGGGTCGTTGGGCGGTCAG
CCAGGCGGGCCATTTACCGTAAGTTATGTAACGCGGAACTCCATATATGGGCTATGAACTAATGACCCCG
TAATTGATTACTATTAATAACTAGTCAATAATCAATGTCAACGCGTATATCTGGCCCGTACATCGCGAAG
CAGCGCAAAACGCCTAACCCTAAGCAGATTCTTCATGCAATTGTCGGTCAAGCCTTGCCTTGTTGTAGCT
TAAATTTTGCTCGCGCACTACTCAGCGACCTCCAACACACAAGCAGGGAGCAGATACTGGCTTAACTATG
CGGCATCAGAGCAGATTGTACTGAGAGTGCACCATAGGGGATCGGGAGATCTCCCGATCCGTCGACGTCA
GGTGGCACTTTTCGGGGAAATGTGCGCGGAACCCCTATTTGTTTATTTTTCTAAATACATTCAAATATGT
ATCCGCTCATGAGACAATAACCCTGATAAATGCTTCAATAATATTGAAAAAGGAAGAGTATGAGTATTCA
ACATTTCCGTGTCGCCCTTATTCCCTTTTTTGCGGCATTTTGCCTTCCTGTTTTTGCTCACCCAGAAACG
CTGGTGAAAGTAAAAGATGCTGAAGATCAGTTGGGTGCACGAGTGGGTTACATCGAACTGGATCTCAACA
GCGGTAAGATCCTTGAGAGTTTTCGCCCCGAAGAACGTTTTCCAATGATGAGCACTTTTAAAGTTCTGCT
ATGTGGCGCGGTATTATCCCGTATTGACGCCGGGCAAGAGCAACTCGGTCGCCGCATACACTATTCTCAG
AATGACTTGGTTGAGTACTCACCAGTCACAGAAAAGCATCTTACGGATGGCATGACAGTAAGAGAATTAT
GCAGTGCTGCCATAACCATGAGTGATAACACTGCGGCCAACTTACTTCTGACAACGATCGGAGGACCGAA
GGAGCTAACCGCTTTTTTGCACAACATGGGGGATCATGTAACTCGCCTTGATCGTTGGGAACCGGAGCTG
AATGAAGCCATACCAAACGACGAGCGTGACACCACGATGCCTGTAGCAATGGCAACAACGTTGCGCAAAC
TATTAACTGGCGAACTACTTACTCTAGCTTCCCGGCAACAATTAATAGACTGGATGGAGGCGGATAAAGT
TGCAGGACCACTTCTGCGCTCGGCCCTTCCGGCTGGCTGGTTTATTGCTGATAAATCTGGAGCCGGTGAG
CGTGGGTCTCGCGGTATCATTGCAGCACTGGGGCCAGATGGTAAGCCCTCCCGTATCGTAGTTATCTACA
CGACGGGGAGTCAGGCAACTATGGATGAACGAAATAGACAGATCGCTGAGATAGGTGCCTCACTGATTAA
GCATTGGTAACTGTCAGACCAAGTTTACTCATATATACTTTAGATTGATTTAAAACTTCATTTTTAATTT
AAAAGGATCTAGGTGAAGATCCTTTTTGATAATCTCATGACCAAAATCCCTTAACGTGAGTTTTCGTTCC
ACTGAGCGTCAGACCCCGTAGAAAAGATCAAAGGATCTTC
Features (pLannotate 1.2.2; 21 found; start..end, strand, type, name):
      1..589     +  rep_origin     ori: high-copy-number ColE1/pMB1/pBR322/pUC origin of replication
    772..864     +  CDS            lacI (fragment): lac repressor; lacI; The lac repressor binds to the lac operator to inhibit transcription in E. coli. This inhibition can be relieved by adding lactose or isopropyl-β-D-thiogalactopyranoside (IPTG).
    877..898     +  protein_bind   CAP binding site: CAP binding activates transcription in the presence of cAMP. E. coli catabolite activator protein
    913..943     +  promoter       lac promoter: promoter for the E. coli lac operon
    947..969     +  protein_bind   lac operator (fragment): The lac repressor binds to the lac operator to inhibit transcription in E. coli. This inhibition can be relieved by adding lactose or isopropyl-β-D-thiogalactopyranoside (IPTG). lac repressor encoded by lacI
   1040..1161    -  polyA_signal   SV40 poly(A) signal: SV40 polyadenylation signal
   1156..1281    -  CDS            ble (fragment): BLE_KLEPN - Experimental evidence at protein level: Swiss-Prot protein existence level 1. Binding protein with a strong affinity to the bleomycin family of antibiotics. Binds to CL990; an antimitotic-antibiotic compound. From Klebsiella pneumoniae.
   1291..1665    -  CDS            BleoR: antibiotic-binding protein; Sh ble from Streptoalloteichus hindustanus; confers resistance to bleomycin, phleomycin, and Zeocin™
   1684..1731    -  promoter       EM7 promoter: synthetic bacterial promoter&nbsp
   1779..2108    -  promoter       SV40 promoter: SV40 enhancer and early promoter
   2122..2550    -  rep_origin     f1 ori (sequence partly withheld): f1 bacteriophage origin of replication; arrow indicates direction of (+) strand synthesis
   2571..2592    -  promoter       SV40 promoter (fragment): SV40 enhancer and early promoter
   2596..2820    -  polyA_signal   bGH poly(A) signal: bovine growth hormone polyadenylation signal
   2872..8748    -  CDS            Myh9: MYH9_MOUSE - Experimental evidence at protein level: Swiss-Prot protein existence level 1. Cellular myosin that appears to play a role in cytokinesis, cell shape, and specialized functions such as secretion and capping (PubMed:19401332). Required for cortical actin clearance prior to oocyte exocytosis (PubMed:31118423). Promotes cell motility in conjunction with S100A4 (By similarity). During cell spreading, plays an important role in cytoskeleton reorganization, focal contact formation (in the margins but not the central part of spreading cells), and lamellipodial retraction; this function is
   8873..8891    -  promoter       T7 promoter: promoter for bacteriophage T7 RNA polymerase
   8907..8940    -  LTR            5' LTR (truncated) (fragment): truncated 5' long terminal repeat (LTR) from HIV-1
   8936..9139    -  promoter       CMV promoter: human cytomegalovirus (CMV) immediate early promoter
   9140..9519    -  enhancer       CMV enhancer: human cytomegalovirus immediate early enhancer
   9674..9726    +  misc_feature   bom (fragment): basis of mobility region from pBR322
   9785..9889    +  promoter       AmpR promoter: bla
   9890..10750   +  CDS            AmpR: β-lactamase; bla; confers resistance to ampicillin, carbenicillin, and related antibiotics
