[The description below was written by a language model from this plasmid's Addgene catalogue record and pLannotate feature annotations shown in this document.]
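Description:
HA-mNM2A is a mammalian expression plasmid built on the pcDNA3.1-Zeo+ backbone that encodes full-length, wild-type mouse non-muscle myosin heavy chain 2A (Myh9, also called NMHC II-A) with an N-terminal HA epitope tag. The sequenced plasmid is about 10.9 kb. It replicates in E. coli from a high-copy ColE1/pUC-type origin and is selected with ampicillin through the bla (AmpR) gene and its own promoter. An f1 phage origin is also present, as are short remnants of lac regulatory sequence and a pBR322 bom fragment, which are backbone leftovers rather than functional parts.

The 5,877 bp Myh9 open reading frame is driven by the human cytomegalovirus immediate-early enhancer and promoter and terminated by the bovine growth hormone polyadenylation signal. This arrangement gives strong constitutive expression in transfected mammalian cells. A T7 promoter lies between the CMV promoter and the insert and could serve for in vitro transcription or as a sequencing primer site. The HA tag is listed in the catalogue fields but is not annotated separately in the feature table; it presumably sits in the interval between the T7 promoter and the Myh9 coding sequence. The small HIV-1 LTR fragment called next to the CMV promoter is very short and is probably an annotation artefact, not a lentiviral element. A second cassette places the Sh ble gene under the SV40 early promoter and the bacterial EM7 promoter, followed by an SV40 poly(A) signal, so Zeocin can be used to select stable mammalian lines. According to the record, the construct is intended for expressing full-length tagged mouse NM2A in mammalian cells, and the associated study concerns the tethering of myosin-2 to cell junctions by cingulin and paracingulin.
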