Addgene plasmid #236531: HA-mNM2A
Purpose: For expression of mNM2A FL in mammalian cells
Depositing lab: Sandra Citi. Depositing organization: University of Geneva. Publication: Cingulin and paracingulin tether myosins-2 to junctions to mechanoregulate the plasma membrane. Rouaud F, Huang W, Flinois A, Jain K, Vasileva E, Di Mattia T, Mauperin M, Parry DAD, Dugina V, Chaponnier C, Mean I, Montessuit S, Mutero-Maeda A, Yan J, Citi S. J Cell Biol. 2023 Jul 3;222(7):e202208065. doi: 10.1083/jcb.202208065. Epub 2023 May 19. PubMed 37204781.
Backbone
  Vector backbone: pcDNA3.1-Zeo+
  Vector type: Mammalian Expression
Growth in bacteria
  Bacterial resistance: Ampicillin, 100 μg/mL
  Growth temperature: 37°C
  Growth strain: DH5alpha
  Copy number: High Copy
Gene/Insert
  Gene/Insert name: MYH9
  Species: M. musculus (mouse)
  Insert size (bp): 5877
  Mutation: WT
  Entrez Gene: Myh9 (a.k.a. Fltn, Myhn-1, Myhn1, NMHC II-A, NMHCIIA, NMMHC-A, NMMHC-IIA, TU72.6)
  Tag / fusion protein: HA (N terminal on insert)
  Cloning method: Restriction Enzyme; 5′ cloning site Unknown (unknown if destroyed)
Terms and licenses: Academic/Nonprofit Terms; Industry Terms: Not Available to Industry
Depositor comments: S2748 (Plasmid collection number)
How to cite: HA-mNM2A was a gift from Sandra Citi (Addgene plasmid # 236531 ; http://n2t.net/addgene:236531 ; RRID:Addgene_236531)
